Addgene plasmid #119560: pCA0.002
Purpose: (Empty Backbone) Level 0 acceptor vector for promoters with lacZ compatible with blue/white screening, low copy number, pSC101 ori.
Depositing lab: Alistair McCormick. Depositing organization: University of Edinburgh. Publication: CyanoGate: A Modular Cloning Suite for Engineering Cyanobacteria Based on the Plant MoClo Syntax. Vasudevan R, Gale GAR, Schiavon AA, Puzorjov A, Malin J, Gillespie MD, Vavitsas K, Zulkower V, Wang B, Howe CJ, Lea-Smith DJ, McCormick AJ. Plant Physiol. 2019 May;180(1):39-55. doi: 10.1104/pp.18.01401. Epub 2019 Feb 28. PubMed 30819783.
Backbone
  Vector backbone: pSB4K5
  Vector type: Synthetic Biology
Growth in bacteria
  Bacterial resistance: Kanamycin, 50 μg/mL
  Growth temperature: 37°C
  Growth strain: DH5alpha
  Copy number: Low Copy
Gene/Insert
  Gene/Insert name: None
Terms and licenses: Academic/Nonprofit Terms; Industry Terms: Not Available to Industry
Depositor comments: Please visit https://www.biorxiv.org/content/10.1101/426700v1 for bioRxiv preprint.
How to cite: pCA0.002 was a gift from Alistair McCormick (Addgene plasmid # 119560 ; http://n2t.net/addgene:119560 ; RRID:Addgene_119560)
