[The description below was written by a language model from this plasmid's Addgene catalogue record and pLannotate feature annotations shown in this document.]
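Description:
pCA0.002 is an empty Level 0 acceptor vector from the CyanoGate modular cloning suite, a toolkit that extends the plant MoClo (Golden Gate) syntax to cyanobacterial engineering. It is designated for receiving promoter parts and carries no insert as deposited. The backbone is pSB4K5, a synthetic-biology plasmid that replicates in E. coli from the pSC101 origin together with its required Rep101 (RepA) initiator protein, giving a low copy number. This can be helpful when cloned regulatory sequences are poorly tolerated at high dosage, although the record does not give that rationale explicitly. Selection is by kanamycin, through an aminoglycoside phosphotransferase (KanR) gene.

The cloning region holds a lacZα screening cassette consisting of a CAP binding site, the lac promoter and operator, a pUC18/19-type multiple cloning site and a LacZα fragment, with a short residual piece of lacI upstream and a fragment of the pBR322 bom region downstream. In a suitable α-complementing host this cassette yields blue colonies, and replacement of it by an incoming promoter part during assembly gives white colonies, allowing quick visual identification of recombinants. The type IIS restriction sites and overhangs that define the promoter position in the MoClo syntax are not annotated in the feature table, so their identity is not stated here. Several transcription terminators (tonB, lambda t0, his operon, T3Te and a putative bacterial terminator fragment) flank the cloning site and marker, insulating the insert region from read-through transcription to or from the backbone. Promoter parts stored in this vector would then serve as building blocks for higher-level assemblies.
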