Features (pLannotate 1.2.2; 15 found; start..end, strand, type, name):
     12..43      +  terminator     tonB terminator: bidirectional E. coli tonB-P14 transcription terminator
     90..130     -  terminator     bacterial terminator (fragment): putative bacterial transcription terminator
    142..957     -  CDS            KanR: aminoglycoside phosphotransferase confers resistance to kanamycin in bacteria or G418 (Geneticin®) in eukaryotes
   1315..2265    -  CDS            Rep101: RepA protein needed for replication with the pSC101 origin; rep101
   2313..2535    -  rep_origin     pSC101 ori: low-copy replication origin that requires the Rep101 protein
   3027..3121    -  terminator     lambda t0 terminator: transcription terminator from phage lambda
   3158..3217    +  terminator     his operon terminator: This putative transcriptin terminator from the E. coli his operon has a 2-bp deletion introduced during synthesis. Its efficiency has not been determined.
   3277..3306    -  terminator     T3Te terminator: phage T3 early transcription terminator
   3326..3368    +  CDS            lacI (fragment): lac repressor; lacI; The lac repressor binds to the lac operator to inhibit transcription in E. coli. This inhibition can be relieved by adding lactose or isopropyl-β-D-thiogalactopyranoside (IPTG).
   3381..3402    +  protein_bind   CAP binding site: CAP binding activates transcription in the presence of cAMP. E. coli catabolite activator protein
   3417..3447    +  promoter       lac promoter: promoter for the E. coli lac operon
   3455..3471    +  protein_bind   lac operator: The lac repressor binds to the lac operator to inhibit transcription in E. coli. This inhibition can be relieved by adding lactose or isopropyl-β-D-thiogalactopyranoside (IPTG). lac repressor encoded by lacI
   3508..3564    -  misc_feature   MCS: pUC18/19 multiple cloning site
   3561..3718    +  CDS            lacZα (fragment): LacZα fragment of β-galactosidase; lacZ fragment
   3724..3823    -  misc_feature   bom (fragment): basis of mobility region from pBR322
>Addgene plasmid #119560 | pCA0.002 | addgene full sequence | sequence record 234019 | Addgene NGS Result
AATGTGAGACCAGTCAAAAGCCTCCGACCGGAGGCTTTTGACTAAAACTTCCCTTGGGGTTATCATTGGG
GCTCACTCAAAGGCGGTAATCAGATAAAAAAAATCCTTAGCTTTCGCTAAGGATGATTTCTGCTAGTATT
ATTAGAAAAACTCATCGAGCATCAAATGAAACTGCAATTTATTCATATCAGGATTATCAATACCATATTT
TTGAAAAAGCCGTTTCTGTAATGAAGGAGAAAACTCACCGAGGCAGTTCCAAAGAATGGCAAGGTCCTGG
TAACGGTCTGCGATTCCGACCCGTCCAACATCAATACAACCTATTAATTTCCCCTCGTCAAAAATAAGGT
TATCAAGTGAGAAATCACCATGAGTGACGACTGAATCCGGTGAGAATGGCAAGAGCTTGTGCATTTCTTT
CCAGACTTGTTCAACAGGCCAGCCATTACGCTCGTCATCAAAATCACTCGCATCAACCAAACCGTTATTC
ATGCGTGATTGCGCCTGAGCAAGACGAAATACACGATCGCTGTTAAAAGGACAATTACAAACAGGAATCG
AATGTAACCGGCGCAGGAACACGGCCAGCGCATCAACAATATTTTCACCTGAATCAGGATATTCTTCTAA
TACCTGGAAGGCTGTTTTCCCAGGAATCGCGGTGGTGAGTAACCACGCATCATCAGGAGTACGGATAAAA
TGCTTGATGGTCGGGAGAGGCATAAACTCCGTCAGCCAGTTGAGACGGACCATCTCATCTGTAACATCAT
TGGCAACGCTACCTTTGCCATGTTTCAGAAACAACTCTGGCGCATCGGGCTTCCCATACAAGCGATAGAT
TGTCGCACCTGATTGCCCGACATTATCGCGAGCCCATTTATACCCATATAAATCAGCGTCCATGTTGGAG
TTTAAGCGCGGACGGGAGCAAGACGTTTCCCGTTGAATATGGCTCATAACACCCCTTGTATTACTGTTTA
TGTAAGCAGACAGTTTTATTGTTCATGATGATATATTTTTATCTTGTGCAATGTAACATCAGAGATTTTG
AGACACAACGTGGCTTTGTTGAATAAATCGAACTTTTGCTGAGTTGAAGGATCAGCTCTAGTAGTTACAT
TGTCGATCTGTTCATGGTGAACAGCTTTGAATGCACCAAAAACTCGTAAAAGCTCTGATGTATCTATCTT
TTTTACACCGTTTTCATCTGTGCATATGGACAGTTTTCCCTTTGATATGTAACGGTGAACAGTTGTTCTA
CTTTTGTTTGTTAGTCTTGATGCTTCACTGATAGATACAAGAGCCATAAGAACCTCAGATCCTTCCGTAT
TTAGCCAGTATGTTCTCTAGTGTGGTTCGTTGTTTTTGCGTGAGCCATGAGAACGAACCATTGAGATCAT
ACTTACTTTGCATGTCACTCAAAAATTTTGCCTCAAAACTGGTGAGCTGAATTTTTGCAGTTAAAGCATC
GTGTAGTGTTTTTCTTAGTCCGTTATGTAGGTAGGAATCTGATGTAATGGTTGTTGGTATTTTGTCACCA
TTCATTTTTATCTGGTTGTTCTCAAGTTCGGTTACGAGATCCATTTGTCTATCTAGTTCAACTTGGAAAA
TCAACGTATCAGTCGGGCGGCCTCGCTTATCAACCACCAATTTCATATTGCTGTAAGTGTTTAAATCTTT
ACTTATTGGTTTCAAAACCCATTGGTTAAGCCTTTTAAACTCATGGTAGTTATTTTCAAGCATTAACATG
AACTTAAATTCATCAAGGCTAATCTCTATATTTGCCTTGTGAGTTTTCTTTTGTGTTAGTTCTTTTAATA
ACCACTCATAAATCCTCATAGAGTATTTGTTTTCAAAAGACTTAACATGTTCCAGATTATATTTTATGAA
TTTTTTTAACTGGAAAAGATAAGGCAATATCTCTTCACTAAAAACTAATTCTAATTTTTCGCTTGAGAAC
TTGGCATAGTTTGTCCACTGGAAAATCTCAAAGCCTTTAACCAAAGGATTCCTGATTTCCACAGTTCTCG
TCATCAGCTCTCTGGTTGCTTTAGCTAATACACCATAAGCATTTTCCCTACTGATGTTCATCATCTGAGC
GTATTGGTTATAAGTGAACGATACCGTCCGTTCTTTCCTTGTAGGGTTTTCAATCGTGGGGTTGAGTAGT
GCCACACAGCATAAAATTAGCTTGGTTTCATGCTCCGTTAAGTCATAGCGACTAATCGCTAGTTCATTTG
CTTTGAAAACAACTAATTCAGACATACATCTCAATTGGTCTAGGTGATTTTAATCACTATACCAATTGAG
ATGGGCTAGTCAATGATAATTACATGTCCTTTTCCTTTGAGTTGTGGGTATCTGTAAATTCTGCTAGACC
TTTGCTGGAAAACTTGTAAATTCTGCTAGACCCTCTGTAAATTCCGCTAGACCTTTGTGTGTTTTTTTTG
TTTATATTCAAGTGGTTATAATTTATAGAATAAAGAAAGAATAAAAAAAGATAAAAAGAATAGATCCCAG
CCCTGTGTATAACTCACTACTTTAGTCAGTTCCGCAGTATTACAAAAGGATGTCGCAAACGCTGTTTGCT
CCTCTACAAAACAGACCTTAAAACCCTAAAGGCTTAAGTAGCACCCTCGCAAGCTCGGGCAAATCGCTGA
ATATTCCTTTTGTCTCCGACCATCAGGCACCTGAGTCGCTGTCTTTTTCGTGACATTCAGTTCGCTGCGC
TCACGGCTCTGGCAGTGAATGGGGGTAAATGGCACTACAGGCGCCTTTTATGGATTCATGCAAGGAAACT
ACCCATAATACAAGAAAAGCCCGTCACGGGCTTCTCAGGGCGTTTTATGGCGGGTCTGCTATGTGGTGCT
ATCTGACTTTTTGCTGTTCAGCAGTTCCTGCCCTCTGATTTTCCAGTCTGACCACTTCGGATTATCCCGT
GACAGGTCATTCAGACTGGCTAATGCACCCAGTAAGGCAGCGGTATCATCAACAGGCTTACCCGTCTTAC
TGTCCCTAGTGCTTGGATTCTCACCAATAAAAAACGCCCGGCGGCAACCGAGCGTTCTGAACAAATCCAG
ATGGAGTTCTGAGGTCATTACTGGATCTATCAACAGGAGTCCAAGCGAGCTCGTAAACTTGGTCTGACAG
CTCTAGCTCCGGCAAAAAAACGGGCAAGGTGTCACCACCCTGCCCTTTTTCTTTAAAACCGAAAAGATTA
CTTCGCGTTTGCCACCTGACGTCTAAGAAAAGGAATATTCAGCAATTTGCCCGTGCCGAAGAAAGGCCCA
CCCGTGAAGGTGAGCCGGTCTCAGGAGTTGTCTTCGCAGCTGGCACGACAGGTTTCCCGACTGGAAAGCG
GGCAGTGAGCGCAACGCAATTAATGTGAGTTAGCTCACTCATTAGGCACCCTAGGCTTTACACTTTATGC
TTCCGGCTCGTATGTTGTGTGGAATTGTGAGCGGATAACAATTTCACACAGGAAACAGCTATGACCATGA
TTACGCCAAGCTTGCATGCCTGCAGGTCGACTCTAGAGGATCCCCGGGTACCGAGCTCGAATTCACTGGC
CGTCGTTTTACAACGTCGTGACTGGGAAAACCCTGGCGTTACCCAACTTAATCGCCTTGCAGCACATCCC
CCTTTCGCCAGCTGGCGTAATAGCGAAGAGGCCCGCACCGATCGCCCTTCCCAACAGTTGCGCAGCCTGA
ATGGCGAATGGCGCCTGATGCGGTATTTTCTCCTTACGCATCTGTGCGGTATTTCACACCGCATATGGTG
CACTCTCAGTACAATCTGCTCTGATGCCGCATAGTTAAGCCAGCCCCGACACCCGCCAACACCCGCTGAC
GCGCCCTGACGGGCTTGTCTGCTCCCGGCATCCGCTTACAGACAAGCTGTGACGAAGACAA
